Addgene plasmid #129391: pAH-CTX1-rhadCas9
Purpose: Derived from pAH-CTX1-rha. The Burkholderia cenocepacia codon-optimized dCas9 cloned downstream of PrhaBAD. Hence, dCas9 is controlled by the rhamnose-inducible promoter system.
Depositing lab: Silvia Cardona. Depositing organization: University of Manitoba. Publication: A broad-host-range CRISPRi toolkit for silencing gene expression in Burkholderia. Hogan AM, Rahman ASMZ, Lightly TJ, Cardona ST. ACS Synth Biol. 2019 Sep 6. doi: 10.1021/acssynbio.9b00232. PubMed 31491085.
Backbone
  Vector backbone: pAH-CTX1-rha
  Backbone manufacturer: Andrew Hogan
  Backbone size w/o insert (bp): 7636
  Total vector size (bp): 11897
  Modifications to backbone: Insertion of codon-optimized dCas9 for Burkholderia cenocepacia.
  Vector type: Bacterial Expression, CRISPR
Growth in bacteria
  Bacterial resistance: Tetracycline, 10 μg/mL
  Growth temperature: 37°C
  Growth strain: DH5alpha
  Copy number: High Copy
Gene/Insert
  Gene/Insert name: Burkholderia cenocepacia codon-optimized dCas9
  Species: Synthetic; S. pyogenes
  Insert size (bp): 4247
  Mutation: Entire dCas9 codon optimized for the GC-rich B. cenocepacia. See this sequence and that of pAH-CTX1-rhadCas9-native for comparison.
  GenBank ID: AE004092.2
  Promoter: PrhaBAD
  Cloning method: Restriction Enzyme; 5′ cloning site NotI (not destroyed); 3′ cloning site SpeI (not destroyed)
  Sequencing primers: 5′ ATTTTTGCGGCGCGTGTAG; 3′ GGGTTCTATCGCCACGGAC
Resource information
  A portion of this plasmid was derived from a plasmid made by: Codon-optimized dCas9 was synthesized in two parts by IDT. Using ligation and PCR amplification, the full dCas9 vector was constructed and subsequently cloned into the pAH-CTX1-rha background. This insert was designed based on the dCas9 CDS from pdCas9-bacteria (Qi et al. 2013).
Terms and licenses: Academic/Nonprofit Terms; Industry Terms: Not Available to Industry
How to cite: pAH-CTX1-rhadCas9 was a gift from Silvia Cardona (Addgene plasmid # 129391 ; http://n2t.net/addgene:129391 ; RRID:Addgene_129391)
