[The description below was written by a language model from this plasmid's Addgene catalogue record and pLannotate feature annotations shown in this document.]
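Description:
pAH-CTX1-rhadCas9 is a bacterial CRISPR interference plasmid of about 11.9 kb, built by inserting a dCas9 gene into the pAH-CTX1-rha backbone. It belongs to a broad-host-range CRISPRi toolkit for silencing gene expression in Burkholderia. The plasmid is maintained in E. coli at high copy through a ColE1/pUC-type origin and selected with tetracycline, using a tet promoter-driven efflux gene. An incP oriT allows conjugative mobilisation into recipient bacteria. A β-lactamase fragment and short RSF ori and lacI fragments are also annotated; they appear to be backbone remnants rather than functional units.

The payload is a roughly 4.2 kb coding sequence for Streptococcus pyogenes dCas9, the catalytically inactive form that binds DNA under guide RNA direction without cutting it. The gene was resynthesised with codons suited to the GC-rich B. cenocepacia genome, and a sister construct carrying the native sequence exists for comparison. It sits between NotI and SpeI sites downstream of the E. coli rhaBAD promoter and is followed by the rrnB T1 and T7Te terminators. The activator genes rhaS and rhaR are encoded divergently on the same plasmid, so dCas9 expression is induced with L-rhamnose without depending on host regulators.

Two FRT sites bracket the segment containing the tetracycline marker, replication origin and oriT, which suggests that FLP recombinase could remove this segment while leaving the rhamnose-dCas9 cassette behind. The record does not describe an integration mechanism, and no integrase or attachment site is annotated. No guide RNA cassette is annotated either, so guides are presumably supplied separately. The sequenced and theoretical records show the same features in opposite orientations.
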