Features (pLannotate 1.2.2; 21 found; start..end, strand, type, name):
     35..159     +  rep_origin     RSF ori (fragment): Plasmids containing the RSF 1030 origin of replication can be propagated in E. coli cells that contain additional plasmids with compatible origins.
    161..215     +  CDS            lacI (fragment): lac repressor; lacI; The lac repressor binds to the lac operator to inhibit transcription in E. coli. This inhibition can be relieved by adding lactose or isopropyl-β-D-thiogalactopyranoside (IPTG).
    238..285     -  protein_bind   FRT: FLP-mediated recombination occurs in the 8-bp core sequence TCTAGAAA (Turan and Bode, 2011). FLP recombinase from the Saccharomyces cerevisiae 2μ plasmid
    827..845     +  promoter       T3 promoter: promoter for bacteriophage T3 RNA polymerase
    858..881     +  misc_feature   MCS (fragment): pBluescript multiple cloning site
    883..910     -  terminator     T7Te terminator: phage T7 early transcription terminator
    926..997     -  terminator     rrnB T1 terminator: transcription terminator T1 from the E. coli rrnB gene
   1024..5127    -  CDS            cas9: CAS9_STRP1 - Also known as csn1 From Streptococcus pyogenes serotype M1.
   5151..5269    -  promoter       rhaB promoter: promoter of the E. coli rhaBAD operon, conferring tight induction with L-rhamnose and repression with D-glucose in the presence of RhaR and RhaS (Giacalone et al., 2006)
   5415..6251    +  CDS            rhaS: positive regulator of the rhaB promoter; E. coli rhaS; activated by L-rhamnose
   6325..7173    +  CDS            rhaR: transcriptional activator of rhaR and rhaS; E. coli rhaR; needed for rhamnose-dependent activation of the rhaB promoter
   7211..7252    +  misc_feature   MCS (fragment): pBluescript multiple cloning site
   7261..7279    -  promoter       T7 promoter: promoter for bacteriophage T7 RNA polymerase
   7453..7500    -  protein_bind   FRT: FLP-mediated recombination occurs in the 8-bp core sequence TCTAGAAA (Turan and Bode, 2011). FLP recombinase from the Saccharomyces cerevisiae 2μ plasmid
   7515..7569    -  CDS            lacI (fragment): lac repressor; lacI; The lac repressor binds to the lac operator to inhibit transcription in E. coli. This inhibition can be relieved by adding lactose or isopropyl-β-D-thiogalactopyranoside (IPTG).
   7571..7695    -  rep_origin     RSF ori (fragment): Plasmids containing the RSF 1030 origin of replication can be propagated in E. coli cells that contain additional plasmids with compatible origins.
   7707..7815    -  oriT           oriT: incP origin of transfer
   9240..9828    -  rep_origin     ori: high-copy-number ColE1/pMB1/pBR322/pUC origin of replication
  10000..10552   -  CDS            bla(M) (fragment): β-lactamase lacking the signal sequence; bla(M); allows cytosolic expression of β-lactamase
  10653..11840   -  CDS            tetA: TCR3_ECOLX - Experimental evidence at protein level: Swiss-Prot protein existence level 1. Resistance to tetracycline by an active tetracycline efflux. This is an energy-dependent process that decreases the accumulation of the antibiotic in whole cells. This protein functions as a metal- tetracycline/H(+) antiporter. From Escherichia coli. This protein is used as a marker in many commonly used cloning vectors, such as pBR322 and pACYC184.
  11888..19      -  promoter       tet promoter (across the origin): E. coli promoter for tetracycline efflux protein gene
>Addgene plasmid #129391 | pAH-CTX1-rhadCas9 | depositor full sequence | sequence record 248481 | Theoretical sequence. Not confirmed by sequencing.
ATCGATGATAAGCTGTCAAACATGAGAATTAATTCATGTTCTTTCCTGCGTTATCCCCTGATTCTGTGGA
TAACCGTATTACCGCCTTTGAGTGAGCTGATACCGCTCGCCGCAGCCGAACGACCGAGCGCAGCGAGTCA
GTGAGCGAGGAAGCGGAAGAGCGCCCAATACGCAAACCGCCTCTCCCCGCGCGTTGGCCGATTCATTAAT
GCAGCGAATTAGCTTCAAAAGCGCTCTGAAGTTCCTATACTTTCTAGAGAATAGGAACTTCGGAATAGGA
ACTTCAAGATCCCCTGATTCCCTTTGTCAACAGCAATGGATTTTCAATGGGTCAACATGAAATCCGGCTG
TTGCCCTGGGACGGCAGGTTTGACGGCAGGCTTCCAGGCTCTCTCGCACACGCTGGGAACACTCTGGGAA
CAAACGCGAGTGAAAATGGACAGTAGGGCCCAGGAATAATGCGGCCTCCAGCGAGGTTGGGGCGTTTCAT
ATGAGTTCGAATCTCACCGCCTCCGCCATATAACCTGCTGTTTTCATTGATGTTTCCATTCGACCCACTC
TCAGGAGTGAACGATTTGGGAACAAACTGGGAACGAGGCGCAGAAAAAAGGGGCCCCGCAGGGCCCCTTT
TTCGTTGCTTCAGGAAAGTTTCAGCGCCTGATTCAGCAGACCTACGATGTCGGGGCCGTCCTTGCTGAAT
TAGCTTTATGCTTGTAAACCGTTTTGTGAAAAAATTTTTAAAATAAAAAAGGGGACCTCTAGGGTCCCCA
ATTAATTAGTAATATAATCTATTAAAGGTCATTCAAAAGGTCATCCACCGGCGCGCAATTAACCCTCACT
AAAGGGAACAAAAGCTGGAGCTCCACCGCGGTGGCGGCCGCACGCAGAAAGGCCCACCCGAAGGTGAGCC
AGTGTGACTCTAGTAGAGAGCGTTCACCGACAAACAACAGATAAAACGAAAGGCCCAGTCTTTCGACTGA
GCCTTTCGTTTCATTTGATGCCTGGAGATCCTCACTCGAGTCAGTCACCACCCAGCTGCGAGAGGTCGAT
ACGCGTTTCGTAGAGGCCGGTAATGCTCTGGTGGATCAGCGTGGCGTCGAGAACCTCCTTGGTGCTGGTA
TAGCGCTTGCGGTCGATGGTCGTGTCGAAATACTTGAAGGCCGCGGGGGCGCCCAGGTTGGTCAGGGTGA
ACAGGTGGATGATGTTCTCCGCCTGTTCGCGGATCGGCTTATCGCGGTGTTTGTTGTAGGCGCTCAGGAC
TTTATCCAGGTTTGCGTCCGCGAGAATGACGCGCTTGGAGAACTCCGAGATCTGTTCAATGATCTCATCC
AGGTAGTGTTTATGCTGTTCAACAAAGAGTTGCTTTTGCTCGTTATCCTCCGGCGAACCCTTGAGCTTTT
CGTAGTGGCTGGCGAGGTACAGAAAGTTGACGTATTTGCTCGGCAGCGCCAGTTCGTTACCTTTTTGGAG
CTCACCCGCCGACGCCAGCATGCGCTTGCGGCCATTTTCGAGTTCGAACAGCGAATATTTCGGCAGCTTG
ATAATCAGATCCTTTTTCACCTCTTTGTAGCCCTTGGCTTCGAGGAAGTCGATCGGGTTTTTCTCGAAGC
TGGAGCGCTCCATAATGGTGATGCCGAGCAGCTCTTTAACCGATTTGAGTTTTTTGGACTTGCCCTTTTC
CACCTTCGCGACCACGAGCACCGAATACGCCACCGTGGGCGAGTCGAAGCCGCCATACTTCTTGGGATCC
CAATCTTTCTTGCGGGCGATGAGTTTGTCCGAGTTGCGCTTCGGCAGGATGCTTTCCTTGGAGAAACCGC
CCGTCTGGACTTCGGTCTTCTTGACGATATTGACTTGCGGCATCGAGAGCACCTTGCGCACGGTCGCGAA
ATCGCGGCCCTTATCCCACACGATTTCACCCGTTTCGCCGTTCGTCTCGATGAGCGGGCGTTTGCGGATC
TCGCCGTTGGCGAGCGTAATCTCGGTTTTAAAGAAATTCATGATATTCGAGTAGAAGAAGTACTTGGCCG
TGGCCTTGCCGATTTCCTGTTCGCTTTTCGCAATCATCTTCCGCACGTCATACACCTTATAGTCGCCGTA
GACGAATTCCGATTCCAGCTTGGGATATTTCTTAATCAGCGCGGTGCCGACGACCGCGTTGAGATATGCG
TCGTGTGCGTGGTGATAGTTGTTAATTTCGCGAACCTTGTAAAACTGGAAGTCTTTGCGGAAATCCGAGA
CGAGCTTCGACTTGAGGGTAATGACCTTCACTTCGCGGATCAGCTTATCATTTTCGTCGTACTTCGTATT
CATCCGGCTGTCGAGGATCTGCGCGACGTGCTTGGTGATCTGGCGCGTTTCCACGAGCTGGCGCTTAATG
AAGCCTGCCTTGTCCAGCTCGCTGAGGCCGCCGCGTTCGGCTTTGGTCAGGTTGTCAAACTTGCGCTGCG
TAATGAGCTTCGCGTTCAGCAGCTGGCGCCAGTAATTCTTCATCTTTTTGACCACTTCCTCACTCGGCAC
GTTGTCGCTCTTGCCGCGGTTTTTGTCGGAGCGGGTGAGCACTTTGTTGTCAATCGAGTCGTCTTTGAGG
AAGGACTGGGGCACGATGGCATCGACGTCGTAATCCGAGAGACGATTAATGTCCAGCTCCTGGTCAACAT
ACATGTCGCGGCCGTTCTGCAGGTAGTACAGGTAGAGCTTTTCGTTCTGCAGCTGGGTATTCTCAACCGG
GTGCTCCTTGAGGATTTGGCTGCCCAGTTCTTTGATGCCTTCTTCAATGCGCTTCATGCGCTCGCGGGAG
TTCTTCTGACCCTTCTGGGTCGTCTGGTTCTCGCGGGCCATTTCGATCACGATGTTCTCGGGCTTATGGC
GACCCATCACTTTGACGAGTTCGTCCACAACTTTGACGGTCTGCAGAATGCCCTTCTTGATTGCCGGGGA
GCCTGCCAGGTTGGCAATATGTTCGTGGAGCGAGTCACCCTGGCCCGACACCTGCGCCTTCTGGATGTCC
TCCTTGAACGTCAGGCTATCGTCATGGATGAGCTGCATGAAGTTGCGGTTGGCGAAGCCGTCGGATTTCA
GGAAGTCGAGAATGGTCTTGCCGCTCTGTTTGTCCCGGATGCCGTTGATCAGCTTGCGACTCAGGCGGCC
CCAGCCCGTATAGCGGCGGCGTTTGAGTTGTTTCATCACCTTGTCGTCGAAGAGGTGGGCGTACGTCTTC
AGGCGCTCCTCGATCATTTCCCGGTCTTCAAAGAGCGTCAGCGTCAGGACGATATCTTCCAGAATATCCT
CATTCTCCTCGTTGTCCAGGAAGTCCTTATCCTTGATGATTTTGAGCAGATCGTGGTAGGTACCGAGGCT
GGCGTTGAAGCGGTCCTCCACGCCCGAAATCTCCACGCTGTCGAAGCATTCGATTTTTTTGAAGTAGTCC
TCCTTCAGCTGCTTCACGGTGACTTTACGGTTCGTCTTGAAGAGCAGGTCGACAATGGCCTTCTTCTGCT
CGCCCGAGAGGAAGGCCGGCTTGCGCATGCCCTCGGTGACATACTTGACCTTGGTGAGCTCGTTGTACAC
GGTGAAGTATTCATAGAGGAGCGAGTGCTTGGGGAGCACCTTCTCGTTCGGCAGGTTCTTGTCGAAATTC
GTCATGCGTTCAATGAAGCTCTGGGCGCTGGCACCCTTATCAACCACTTCTTCGAAGTTCCAGGGCGTGA
TGGTCTCTTCACTCTTGCGCGTCATCCAGGCGAACCGGCTGTTGCCGCGCGCCAGCGGGCCGACATAGTA
CGGAATGCGGAAGGTGAGAATTTTTTCGATTTTTTCCCGATTGTCTTTCAGGAACGGATAGAAGTCCTCC
TGGCGCCGCAGGATGGCATGGAGTTCGCCCAGGTGAATCTGGTGGGGGATGCTGCCGTTGTCGAAGGTGC
GTTGTTTGCGCAGCAGATCTTCGCGGTTCAGCTTGACCAGCAGCTCCTCCGTGCCGTCCATCTTCTCCAG
AATCGGTTTAATGAACTTGTAGAACTCTTCTTGGGACGCGCCACCGTCGATATAGCCGGCATAGCCGTTT
TTCGACTGGTCGAAGAAAATTTCCTTGTACTTCTCCGGGAGTTGCTGGCGAACGAGGGCCTTCAGCAGGG
TCAGATCCTGGTGGTGTTCGTCGTAGCGCTTAATCATGCTGGCCGACAGCGGCGCCTTCGTAATCTCCGT
GTTGACGCGGAGAATGTCGGAGAGCAGAATCGCGTCGGACAGGTTCTTGGCGGCGAGGAAGAGATCGGCG
TACTGATCGCCGATCTGGGCCAGCAGGTTGTCCAGGTCGTCGTCGTAGGTATCCTTGCTCAGTTGCAGCT
TCGCGTCTTCGGCCAGGTCAAAGTTGCTCTTGAAGTTGGGCGTGAGGCCCAGGGACAGGGCGATGAGGTT
GCCGAAGAGACCGTTCTTCTTCTCGCCCGGGAGTTGGGCGATGAGGTTTTCCAGGCGGCGCGACTTACTG
AGGCGCGCGCTGAGGATCGCCTTCGCGTCGACGCCGGACGCATTAATGGGGTTTTCTTCGAACAGCTGAT
TGTACGTCTGCACCAGCTGAATGAAGAGCTTATCGACGTCCGAATTATCGGGGTTCAGGTCGCCCTCGAT
CAGGAAGTGACCGCGGAACTTAATCATGTGGGCCAGGGCGAGGTAGATGAGGCGCAGGTCCGCTTTATCG
GTGGAGTCAACCAGTTTCTTGCGGAGGTGATAGATCGTGGGATACTTCTCATGGTACGCAACTTCGTCGA
CGATGTTACCGAAAATCGGATGGCGCTCGTGCTTCTTGTCCTCCTCGACCAGGAAGCTCTCCTCCAGACG
GTGGAAGAAGCTATCGTCCACCTTGGCCATTTCGTTGCTGAAGATTTCCTGCAGGTAGCAAATGCGATTT
TTGCGGCGCGTGTAGCGCCGACGCGCCGTACGCTTGAGGCGGGTCGCTTCGGCCGTTTCGCCCGAATCGA
ACAGCAGCGCGCCAATCAGATTTTTCTTAATGGAGTGGCGGTCCGTATTGCCGAGCACTTTGAATTTCTT
ACTCGGGACCTTGTATTCGTCCGTGATGACCGCCCAGCCCACGGAATTCGTGCCGATCGCGAGGCCGATC
GAGTACTTCTTGTCCATAACTAGTTCCTGCTGAATTTCATTACGACCAGTCTAAAAAGCGCCTGAATTCG
CGACCTTCTCGTTACTGACAGGAAAATGGGCCATTGGCAACCAGGGAAAGATGAACGTGATGATGTTCAC
AATTTGCTGAATTGTGGTGATGTGATGCTCACCGCATTTCCTGAAAATTCACGCTGTATCTTGAAAAATC
GACGTTTTTTACGTGGTTTTCCGTCGAAAATTTAAGGTAAGAACCTGACCTCGTGATTACTATTTCGCCG
TGTTGACGACATCAGGAGGCCAGTATGACCGTATTACATAGTGTGGATTTTTTTCCGTCTGGTAACGCGT
CCGTGGCGATAGAACCCCGGCTCCCGCAGGCGGATTTTCCTGAACATCATCATGATTTTCATGAAATTGT
GATTGTCGAACATGGCACGGGTATTCATGTGTTTAATGGGCAGCCCTATACCATCACCGGTGGCACGGTC
TGTTTCGTACGCGATCATGATCGGCATCTGTATGAACATACCGATAATCTGTGTCTGACCAATGTGCTGT
ATCGCTCGCCGGATCGATTTCAGTTTCTCGCCGGGCTGAATCAGTTGCTGCCACAAGAGCTGGATGGGCA
GTATCCGTCTCACTGGCGCGTTAACCACAGCGTATTGCAGCAGGTGCGACAGCTGGTTGCACAGATGGAA
CAGCAGGAAGGGGAAAATGATTTACCCTCGACCGCCAGTCGCGAGATCTTGTTTATGCAATTACTGCTCT
TGCTGCGTAAAAGCAGTTTGCAGGAGAACCTGGAAAACAGCGCATCACGTCTCAACTTGCTTCTGGCCTG
GCTGGAGGACCATTTTGCCGATGAGGTGAATTGGGATGCCGTGGCGGATCAATTTTCTCTTTCACTGCGT
ACGCTACATCGGCAGCTTAAGCAGCAAACGGGACTGACGCCTCAGCGATACCTGAACCGCCTGCGACTGA
TGAAAGCCCGACATCTGCTACGCCACAGCGAGGCCAGCGTTACTGACATCGCCTATCGCTGTGGATTCAG
CGACAGTAACCACTTTTCGACGCTTTTTCGCCGAGAGTTTAACTGGTCACCGCGTGATATTCGCCAGGGA
CGGGATGGCTTTCTGCAATAACGCGAATCTTCTCAACGTATTTGTACGCCATATTGCGAATAATCAACTT
CGTTCTCTGGCCGAGGTAGCCACGGTGGCGCATCAGTTAAAACTTCTCAAAGATGATTTTTTTGCCAGCG
ACCAGCAGGCAGTCGCTGTGGCTGACCGTTATCCGCAAGATGTCTTTGCTGAACATACACATGATTTTTG
TGAGCTGGTGATTGTCTGGCGCGGTAATGGCCTGCATGTACTCAACGATCGCCCTTATCGCATTACCCGT
GGCGATCTCTTTTACATTCATGCTGACGATAAACACTCCTACGCTTCCGTTAACGATCTGGTTTTGCAGA
ATATTATTTATTGCCCGGAGCGTCTGAAGCTGAATCTTGACTGGCAGGGGGCGATTCCGGGATTTAACGC
CAGCGCAGGGCAACCACACTGGCGCTTAGGTAGCATGGGGATGGCGCAGGCGCGGCAGGTTATCGGTCAG
CTTGAGCATGAAAGTAGTCAGCATGTGCCGTTTGCTAACGAAATGGCTGAGTTGCTGTTCGGGCAGTTGG
TGATGTTGCTGAATCGCCATCGTTACACCAGTGATTCGTTGCCGCCAACATCCAGCGAAACGTTGCTGGA
TAAGCTGATTACCCGGCTGGCGGCTAGCCTGAAAAGTCCCTTTGCGCTGGATAAATTTTGTGATGAGGCA
TCGTGCAGTGAGCGCGTTTTGCGTCAGCAATTTCGCCAGCAGACTGGAATGACCATCAATCAATATCTGC
GACAGGTCAGAGTGTGTCATGCGCAATATCTTCTCCAGCATAGCCGCCTGTTAATCAGTGATATTTCGAC
CGAATGTGGCTTTGAAGATAGTAACTATTTTTCGGTGGTGTTTACCCGGGAAACCGGGATGACGCCCAGC
CAGTGGCGTCATCTCAATTCGCAGAAAGATTAAATGCATATCGATGAGCTCGCACGAACCCAGTTGACAT
AAGCTTATCGATACCGTCGACCTCGAGGGGGGGCCCGGTACCCAATTCGCCCTATAGTGAGTCGTATTAC
GCGCGCCGGTGGATGACCTTTTGAATGACCTTTAATAGATTATATTACTAATTAATTGGGGACCCTAGAG
GTCCCCTTTTTTATTTTAAAAATTTTTTCACAAAACGGTTTACAAGCATAAAGCTAATTCCATTGAGTAA
GTTTTTAAGCACATCAGCTTCAAAAGCGCTCTGAAGTTCCTATACTTTCTAGAGAATAGGAACTTCGGAA
TAGGAACTTCAAGATCCCCAATTCGCTGCATTAATGAATCGGCCAACGCGCGGGGAGAGGCGGTTTGCGT
ATTGGGCGCTCTTCCGCTTCCTCGCTCACTGACTCGCTGCGCTCGGTCGTTCGGCTGCGGCGAGCGGTAT
CAGCTCACTCAAAGGCGGTAATACGGTTATCCACAGAATCAGGGGATAACGCAGGAAAGAACATGCTAGA
GCTTATCGGCCAGCCTCGCAGAGCAGGATTCCCGTTGAGCACCGCCAGGTGCGAATAAGGGACAGTGAAG
AAGGAACACCCGCTCGCGGGTGGGCCTACTTCACCTATCCTGCCCGGCTGACGCCGTTGGATACACCAAG
GAAAGTCTACACGAACCCTTTGGCAAAATCCTGTATATCGTGCGAAAAAGGATGGATATACCGAAAAAAT
CGCTATAATGACCCCGAAGCAGGGTTATGCAGCGGAAAGTATACCTTAACCTTTTTCGTTGCTTCAGGAA
AGTTTCAGCGCCTGATTCAGCAGACCTACGATGTCGGGGCCGTCCTTGCTGATCCACTTGGCGTAATGCT
TGAAGATCATCGCCGTCGAGGTGTGCCCCATCTGGTCCGCGATCCATTCGGGAGTGGCGATGCCGCTGCT
GAGCATCTGGCTGGCGAAGGTGTGGCGGCACTGATTGGGACCACGCGAGCGGACGCCCGCATTCCTGAGG
TGGCCATGCCACCAGCCGTTGCGCAGCGTATCCGACGTGGAGTACGCCGCCCCGCTAGCACTGTTGTGGA
ACACGAAGCGTACCCGTTGAGGCTTTCTGGTCCGGTTGTCGCGGTCTATCACCTCGATCTGTACGGGCGG
AAGGCGTCTGGTTAGCTTGGCCTGCTGCTGGAGTGCGCGCAGCGCCGGGGCCAGTAGCTGGACCTTCCTC
GTCGATCGGCGAGTCTTGGTGACCTTGTACTGGCTGCGTACACGAGCGCGGCGGAAAACCACGGTCCCCG
TGTCCAAATCGACATCTTCCCAGGCCAGAGCTATGGCCTCGCTGACGCGGGGGCCGCTCCAGATCATGAA
CTCCGCCAGGTTCAGCTCACCGATGCGCGCGGTTTCAGTACCGAGGATGAGGTCGATTTCCTCACGAGTG
AATGGGTCTGGGTCATCCGCATCCGGAAGAGTGATCACGATGCCGTCTGTTGGGTCGTGCGCGCTCCGGT
TCCGAGTTCGATACAGCCGGAAGATCTGCCGCAGGTTGCTGACGATCTCTCGCACCGTCTTGTTGTGCAG
CTTGGGCATGAGCGTGTTCTGCACCCAGTCTTGAATATCCAGGTGGTCGATGCTGTCGGCCTGGCTGTCA
CCCCAGCGAGGTCGGATGTGGGTTTCCACGCGGCTGGTGTAGCCGCGGAAGCCGCTGGCGGCAATCTGGT
TGCGTTTGATGTCGAGCCAGAGGTCGATGTAATGGCCCAAGGTGTTGCTTTTCACCCGCGGTGAGTCCGG
GAAGTGTCGGCTGTAGCTGAAGACTCCTTGCTTGATCTCGTAGTTGATGATGCCGGCCAGCCGTTCGGCA
TTGGCTATATTCTCGGGCGTTGCGTCCCCTGGTATGGACTCCCTACACAGCTCGCCCTGGTAGCGGAAGT
AGATCCTGATCCGTTTTCCGCGTACCTCGACTCCGTCTGCCATCTGGTTCCCCTGATCCACACCAAGCGT
TCAAGCTGGCATGTGAGCAAAAGGCCAGCAAAAGGCCAGGAACCGTAAAAAGGCCGCGTTGCTGGCGTTT
TTCCATAGGCTCCGCCCCCCTGACGAGCATCACAAAAATCGACGCTCAAGTCAGAGGTGGCGAAACCCGA
CAGGACTATAAAGATACCAGGCGTTTCCCCCTGGAAGCTCCCTCGTGCGCTCTCCTGTTCCGACCCTGCC
GCTTACCGGATACCTGTCCGCCTTTCTCCCTTCGGGAAGCGTGGCGCTTTCTCATAGCTCACGCTGTAGG
TATCTCAGTTCGGTGTAGGTCGTTCGCTCCAAGCTGGGCTGTGTGCACGAACCCCCCGTTCAGCCCGACC
GCTGCGCCTTATCCGGTAACTATCGTCTTGAGTCCAACCCGGTAAGACACGACTTATCGCCACTGGCAGC
AGCCACTGGTAACAGGATTAGCAGAGCGAGGTATGTAGGCGGTGCTACAGAGTTCTTGAAGTGGTGGCCT
AACTACGGCTACACTAGAAGGACAGTATTTGGTATCTGCGCTCTGCTGAAGCCAGTTACCTTCGGAAAAA
GAGTTGGTAGCTCTTGATCCGGCAAACAAACCACCGCTGGTAGCGGTGGTTTTTTTGTTTGCAAGCAGCA
GATTACGCGCAGAAAAAAAGGATCTCAAGAAGATCCTTTGATCTTTTCTACGGGGTCTGACGCTCAGTGG
AACGAAAACTCACGTTAAGGGATTTTGGTCATGAGATTATCAAAAAGGATCTTCACCTAGATCCTTTTAA
ATTAAAAATGAAGTTTTAAATCAATCTAAAGTATATATGAGTAAACTTGGTCTGACAGTTACCAATGCTT
AATCAGTGAGGCACCTATCTCAGCGATCTGTCTATTTCGTTCATCCATAGTTGCCTGACTCCCCGTCGTG
TAGATAACTACGATACGGGAGGGCTTACCATCTGGCCCCAGTGCTGCAATGATACCGCGAGACCCACGCT
CACCGGCTCCAGATTTATCAGCAATAAACCAGCCAGCCGGAAGGGCCGAGCGCAGAAGTGGTCCTGCAAC
TTTATCCGCCTCCATCCAGTCTATTAATTGTTGCCGGGAAGCTAGAGTAAGTAGTTCGCCAGTTAATAGT
TTGCGCAACGTTGTTGCCATTGCTACAGGCATCGTGGTGTCACGCTCGTCGTTTGGTATGGCTTCATTCA
GCTCCGGTTCCCAACGATCAAGGCGAGTTACATGATCCCCCATGTTGTGCAAAAAAGCGGTTAGCTCCTT
CGGTCCTCCGATCGTTGTCAGAAGTAAGTTGGCCGCAGTGTTATCACTCATGGTTATGGCAGCACTGCAT
AATTCTCTTACTGTCATGCCATCCGTAAGATGCTTTTCTGTGACTGGTGAGTCAAGGGTTGGTTTGCGCA
TTCACAGTTCTCCGCAAGAATTGATTGGCTCCAATTCTTGGAGTGGTGAATCCGTTAGCGAGGTGCCGCC
GGCTTCCATTCAGGTCGAGGTGGCCCGGCTCCATGCACCGCGACGCAACGCGGGGAGGCAGACAAGGTAT
AGGGCGGCGCCTACAATCCATGCCAACCCGTTCCATGTGCTCGCCGAGGCGGCATAAATCGCCGTGACGA
TCAGCGGTCCAGTGATCGAAGTTAGGCTGGTAAGAGCCGCGAGCGATCCTTGAAGCTGTCCCTGATGGTC
GTCATCTACCTGCCTGGACAGCATGGCCTGCAACGCGGGCATCCCGATGCCGCCGGAAGCGAGAAGAATC
ATAATGGGGAAGGCCATCCAGCCTCGCGTCGCGAACGCCAGCAAGACGTAGCCCAGCGCGTCGGCCGCCA
TGCCGGCGATAATGGCCTGCTTCTCGCCGAAACGTTTGGTGGCGGGACCAGTGACGAAGGCTTGAGCGAG
GGCGTGCAAGATTCCGAATACCGCAAGCGACAGGCCGATCATCGTCGCGCTCCAGCGAAAGCGGTCCTCG
CCGAAAATGACCCAGAGCGCTGCCGGCACCTGTCCTACGAGTTGCATGATAAAGAAGACAGTCATAAGTG
CGGCGACGATAGTCATGCCCCGCGCCCACCGGAAGGAGCTGACTGGGTTGAAGGCTCTCAAGGGCATCGG
TCGGCGCTCTCCCTTATGCGACTCCTGCATTAGGAAGCAGCCCAGTAGTAGGTTGAGGCCGTTGAGCACC
GCCGCCGCAAGGAATGGTGCATGTAAGGAGATGGCGCCCAACAGTCCCCCGGCCACGGGGCCTGCCACCA
TACCCACGCCGAAACAAGCGCTCATGAGCCCGAAGTGGCGAGCCCGATCTTCCCCATCGGTGATGTCGGC
GATATAGGCGCCAGCAACCGCACCTGTGGCGCCGGTGATGCCGGCCACGATGCGTCCGGCGTAGAGAATC
CACAGGACGGGTGTGGTCGCCATGATCGCGTAGTCGATAGTGGCTCCAAGTAGCGAAGCGAGCAGGACTG
GGCGGCGGCCAAAGCGGTCGGACAGTGCTCCGAGAACGGGTGCGCATAGAAATTGCATCAACGCATATAG
CGCTAGCAGCACGCCATAGTGACTGGCGATGCTGTCGGAATGGACAATATCCCGCAAGAGGCCCGGCAGT
ACCGGCATAACCAAGCCTATGCCTACAGCATCCAGGGTGACGGTGCCGAGGATGACGATGAGCGCATTGT
TAGATTTCATACACGGTGCCTGACTGCGTTAGCAATTTAACTGTGATAAACTACCGCATTAAAGCTA
