Features (pLannotate 1.2.2; 21 found; start..end, strand, type, name):
     85..203     +  promoter       rhaB promoter: promoter of the E. coli rhaBAD operon, conferring tight induction with L-rhamnose and repression with D-glucose in the presence of RhaR and RhaS (Giacalone et al., 2006)
    227..4330    +  CDS            cas9: CAS9_STRP1 - Also known as csn1 From Streptococcus pyogenes serotype M1.
   4357..4428    +  terminator     rrnB T1 terminator: transcription terminator T1 from the E. coli rrnB gene
   4444..4471    +  terminator     T7Te terminator: phage T7 early transcription terminator
   4473..4496    -  misc_feature   MCS (fragment): pBluescript multiple cloning site
   4509..4527    -  promoter       T3 promoter: promoter for bacteriophage T3 RNA polymerase
   5066..5113    +  protein_bind   FRT: FLP-mediated recombination occurs in the 8-bp core sequence TCTAGAAA (Turan and Bode, 2011). FLP recombinase from the Saccharomyces cerevisiae 2μ plasmid
   5136..5190    -  CDS            lacI (fragment): lac repressor; lacI; The lac repressor binds to the lac operator to inhibit transcription in E. coli. This inhibition can be relieved by adding lactose or isopropyl-β-D-thiogalactopyranoside (IPTG).
   5192..5316    -  rep_origin     RSF ori (fragment): Plasmids containing the RSF 1030 origin of replication can be propagated in E. coli cells that contain additional plasmids with compatible origins.
   5332..5360    +  promoter       tet promoter: E. coli promoter for tetracycline efflux protein gene
   5408..6598    +  CDS            TcR: tetracycline efflux protein; tet; confers resistance to tetracycline
   6696..7248    +  CDS            bla(M) (fragment): β-lactamase lacking the signal sequence; bla(M); allows cytosolic expression of β-lactamase
   7420..8008    +  rep_origin     ori: high-copy-number ColE1/pMB1/pBR322/pUC origin of replication
   9440..9548    +  oriT           oriT: incP origin of transfer
   9560..9684    +  rep_origin     RSF ori (fragment): Plasmids containing the RSF 1030 origin of replication can be propagated in E. coli cells that contain additional plasmids with compatible origins.
   9686..9740    +  CDS            lacI (fragment): lac repressor; lacI; The lac repressor binds to the lac operator to inhibit transcription in E. coli. This inhibition can be relieved by adding lactose or isopropyl-β-D-thiogalactopyranoside (IPTG).
   9769..9802    +  protein_bind   FRT (minimal): supports FLP-mediated excision but not integration (Turan and Bode, 2011) FLP recombinase from the Saccharomyces cerevisiae 2μ plasmid
   9976..9994    +  promoter       T7 promoter: promoter for bacteriophage T7 RNA polymerase
  10003..10044   -  misc_feature   MCS (fragment): pBluescript multiple cloning site
  10080..10928   -  CDS            rhaR: transcriptional activator of rhaR and rhaS; E. coli rhaR; needed for rhamnose-dependent activation of the rhaB promoter
  11002..11838   -  CDS            rhaS: positive regulator of the rhaB promoter; E. coli rhaS; activated by L-rhamnose
>Addgene plasmid #129391 | pAH-CTX1-rhadCas9 | addgene full sequence | sequence record 273754 | Addgene NGS Result
AAATTTTCGACGGAAAACCACGTAAAAAACGTCGATTTTTCAAGATACAGCGTGAATTTTCAGGAAATGC
GGTGAGCATCACATCACCACAATTCAGCAAATTGTGAACATCATCACGTTCATCTTTCCCTGGTTGCCAA
TGGCCCATTTTCCTGTCAGTAACGAGAAGGTCGCGAATTCAGGCGCTTTTTAGACTGGTCGTAATGAAAT
TCAGCAGGAACTAGTTATGGACAAGAAGTACTCGATCGGCCTCGCGATCGGCACGAATTCCGTGGGCTGG
GCGGTCATCACGGACGAATACAAGGTCCCGAGTAAGAAATTCAAAGTGCTCGGCAATACGGACCGCCACT
CCATTAAGAAAAATCTGATTGGCGCGCTGCTGTTCGATTCGGGCGAAACGGCCGAAGCGACCCGCCTCAA
GCGTACGGCGCGTCGGCGCTACACGCGCCGCAAAAATCGCATTTGCTACCTGCAGGAAATCTTCAGCAAC
GAAATGGCCAAGGTGGACGATAGCTTCTTCCACCGTCTGGAGGAGAGCTTCCTGGTCGAGGAGGACAAGA
AGCACGAGCGCCATCCGATTTTCGGTAACATCGTCGACGAAGTTGCGTACCATGAGAAGTATCCCACGAT
CTATCACCTCCGCAAGAAACTGGTTGACTCCACCGATAAAGCGGACCTGCGCCTCATCTACCTCGCCCTG
GCCCACATGATTAAGTTCCGCGGTCACTTCCTGATCGAGGGCGACCTGAACCCCGATAATTCGGACGTCG
ATAAGCTCTTCATTCAGCTGGTGCAGACGTACAATCAGCTGTTCGAAGAAAACCCCATTAATGCGTCCGG
CGTCGACGCGAAGGCGATCCTCAGCGCGCGCCTCAGTAAGTCGCGCCGCCTGGAAAACCTCATCGCCCAA
CTCCCGGGCGAGAAGAAGAACGGTCTCTTCGGCAACCTCATCGCCCTGTCCCTGGGCCTCACGCCCAACT
TCAAGAGCAACTTTGACCTGGCCGAAGACGCGAAGCTGCAACTGAGCAAGGATACCTACGACGACGACCT
GGACAACCTGCTGGCCCAGATCGGCGATCAGTACGCCGATCTCTTCCTCGCCGCCAAGAACCTGTCCGAC
GCGATTCTGCTCTCCGACATTCTCCGCGTCAACACGGAGATTACGAAGGCGCCGCTGTCGGCCAGCATGA
TTAAGCGCTACGACGAACACCACCAGGATCTGACCCTGCTGAAGGCCCTCGTTCGCCAGCAACTCCCGGA
GAAGTACAAGGAAATTTTCTTCGACCAGTCGAAAAACGGCTATGCCGGCTATATCGACGGTGGCGCGTCC
CAAGAAGAGTTCTACAAGTTCATTAAACCGATTCTGGAGAAGATGGACGGCACGGAGGAGCTGCTGGTCA
AGCTGAACCGCGAAGATCTGCTGCGCAAACAACGCACCTTCGACAACGGCAGCATCCCCCACCAGATTCA
CCTGGGCGAACTCCATGCCATCCTGCGGCGCCAGGAGGACTTCTATCCGTTCCTGAAAGACAATCGGGAA
AAAATCGAAAAAATTCTCACCTTCCGCATTCCGTACTATGTCGGCCCGCTGGCGCGCGGCAACAGCCGGT
TCGCCTGGATGACGCGCAAGAGTGAAGAGACCATCACGCCCTGGAACTTCGAAGAAGTGGTTGATAAGGG
TGCCAGCGCCCAGAGCTTCATTGAACGCATGACGAATTTCGACAAGAACCTGCCGAACGAGAAGGTGCTC
CCCAAGCACTCGCTCCTCTATGAATACTTCACCGTGTACAACGAGCTCACCAAGGTCAAGTATGTCACCG
AGGGCATGCGCAAGCCGGCCTTCCTCTCGGGCGAGCAGAAGAAGGCCATTGTCGACCTGCTCTTCAAGAC
GAACCGTAAAGTCACCGTGAAGCAGCTGAAGGAGGACTACTTCAAAAAAATCGAATGCTTCGACAGCGTG
GAGATTTCGGGCGTGGAGGACCGCTTCAACGCCAGCCTCGGTACCTACCACGATCTGCTCAAAATCATCA
AGGATAAGGACTTCCTGGACAACGAGGAGAATGAGGATATTCTGGAAGATATCGTCCTGACGCTGACGCT
CTTTGAAGACCGGGAAATGATCGAGGAGCGCCTGAAGACGTACGCCCACCTCTTCGACGACAAGGTGATG
AAACAACTCAAACGCCGCCGCTATACGGGCTGGGGCCGCCTGAGTCGCAAGCTGATCAACGGCATCCGGG
ACAAACAGAGCGGCAAGACCATTCTCGACTTCCTGAAATCCGACGGCTTCGCCAACCGCAACTTCATGCA
GCTCATCCATGACGATAGCCTGACGTTCAAGGAGGACATCCAGAAGGCGCAGGTGTCGGGCCAGGGTGAC
TCGCTCCACGAACATATTGCCAACCTGGCAGGCTCCCCGGCAATCAAGAAGGGCATTCTGCAGACCGTCA
AAGTTGTGGACGAACTCGTCAAAGTGATGGGTCGCCATAAGCCCGAGAACATCGTGATCGAAATGGCCCG
CGAGAACCAGACAACCCAGAAGGGTCAGAAGAACTCCCGCGAGCGCATGAAGCGCATTGAAGAAGGCATC
AAAGAACTGGGCAGCCAAATCCTCAAGGAGCACCCGGTTGAGAATACCCAGCTGCAGAACGAAAAGCTCT
ACCTGTACTACCTGCAGAACGGCCGCGACATGTATGTTGACCAGGAGCTGGACATTAATCGTCTCTCGGA
TTACGACGTCGATGCCATCGTGCCCCAGTCCTTCCTCAAAGACGACTCGATTGACAACAAAGTGCTCACC
CGCTCCGACAAAAACCGCGGCAAGAGCGACAACGTGCCGAGTGAGGAAGTGGTCAAAAAGATGAAGAATT
ACTGGCGCCAGCTGCTGAACGCGAAGCTCATTACGCAGCGCAAGTTTGACAACCTGACCAAAGCCGAACG
CGGTGGCCTCAGCGAGCTGGACAAGGCAGGCTTCATTAAGCGCCAGCTCGTGGAAACGCGCCAGATCACC
AAGCACGTCGCGCAGATCCTCGACAGCCGGATGAATACGAAGTACGACGAAAATGATAAGCTGATCCGCG
AAGTGAAGGTCATTACCCTCAAGTCGAAGCTCGTCTCGGATTTCCGCAAAGACTTCCAGTTTTACAAGGT
TCGCGAAATTAACAACTATCACCACGCACACGACGCATATCTCAACGCGGTCGTCGGCACCGCGCTGATT
AAGAAATATCCCAAGCTGGAATCGGAATTCGTCTACGGCGACTATAAGGTGTATGACGTGCGGAAGATGA
TTGCGAAAAGCGAACAGGAAATCGGCAAGGCCACGGCCAAGTACTTCTTCTACTCGAATATCATGAATTT
CTTTAAAACCGAGATTACGCTCGCCAACGGCGAGATCCGCAAACGCCCGCTCATCGAGACGAACGGCGAA
ACGGGTGAAATCGTGTGGGATAAGGGCCGCGATTTCGCGACCGTGCGCAAGGTGCTCTCGATGCCGCAAG
TCAATATCGTCAAGAAGACCGAAGTCCAGACGGGCGGTTTCTACAAGGAAAGCATCCTGCCGAAGCGCAA
CTCGGACAAACTCATCGCCCGCAAGAAAGATTGGGATCCCAAGAAGTATGGCGGCTTCGACTCGCCCACG
GTGGCGTATTCGGTGCTCGTGGTCGCGAAGGTGGAAAAGGGCAAGTCCAAAAAACTCAAATCGGTTAAAG
AGCTGCTCGGCATCACCATTATGGAGCGCTCCAGCTTCGAGAAAAACCCGATCGACTTCCTCGAAGCCAA
GGGCTACAAAGAGGTGAAAAAGGATCTGATTATCAAGCTGCCGAAATATTCGCTGTTCGAACTCGAAAAT
GGCCGCAAGCGCATGCTGGCGTCGGCGGGTGAGCTCCAAAAAGGTAACGAACTGGCGCTGCCGAGCAAAT
ACGTCAACTTTCTGTACCTCGCCAGCCACTACGAAAAGCTCAAGGGTTCGCCGGAGGATAACGAGCAAAA
GCAACTCTTTGTTGAACAGCATAAACACTACCTGGATGAGATCATTGAACAGATCTCGGAGTTCTCCAAG
CGCGTCATTCTCGCGGACGCAAACCTGGATAAAGTCCTGAGCGCCTACAACAAACACCGCGATAAGCCGA
TCCGCGAACAGGCGGAGAACATCATCCACCTGTTCACCCTGACCAACCTGGGCGCCCCCGCGGCCTTCAA
GTATTTCGACACGACCATCGACCGCAAGCGCTATACCAGCACCAAGGAGGTTCTCGACGCCACGCTGATC
CACCAGAGCATTACCGGCCTCTACGAAACGCGTATCGACCTCTCGCAGCTGGGTGGTGACTGACTCGAGT
GAGGATCTCCAGGCATCAAATGAAACGAAAGGCTCAGTCGAAAGACTGGGCCTTTCGTTTTATCTGTTGT
TTGTCGGTGAACGCTCTCTACTAGAGTCACACTGGCTCACCTTCGGGTGGGCCTTTCTGCGTGCGGCCGC
CACCGCGGTGGAGCTCCAGCTTTTGTTCCCTTTAGTGAGGGTTAATTGCGCGGGTGGATGACCTTTTGAA
TGACCTTTAATAGATTATATTACTAATTAATTGGGGACCCTAGAGGTCCCCTTTTTTATTTTAAAAATTT
TTTCACAAAACGGTTTACAAGCATAAAGCTAATTCAGCAAGGACGGCCCCGACATCGTAGGTCTGCTGAA
TCAGGCGCTGAAACTTTCCTGAAGCAACGAAAAAGGGGCCCTGCGGGGCCCCTTTTTTCTGCGCCTCGTT
CCCAGTTTGTTCCCAAATCGTTCACTCCTGAGAGTGGGTCGAATGGAAACATCAATGAAAACAGCAGGTT
ATATGGCGGAGGCGGTGAGATTCGAACTCATATGAAACGCCCCAACCTCGCTGGAGGCCGCATTATTCCT
GGGCCCTACTGTCCATTTTCACTCGCGTTTGTTCCCAGAGTGTTCCCAGCGTGTGCGAGAGAGCCTGGAA
GCCTGCCGTCAAACCTGCCGTCCCAGGGCAACAGCCGGATTTCATGTTGACCCATTGAAATCCATTGCTG
TTGACAAAGGGAATCAGGGGATCTTGAAGTTCCTATTCCGAAGTTCCTATTCTCTAGAAAGTATAGGAAC
TTCAGAGCGCTTTTGAAGCTAATTCGCTGCATTAATGAATCGGCCAACGCGCGGGGAGAGGCGGTTTGCG
TATTGGGCGCTCTTCCGCTTCCTCGCTCACTGACTCGCTGCGCTCGGTCGTTCGGCTGCGGCGAGCGGTA
TCAGCTCACTCAAAGGCGGTAATACGGTTATCCACAGAATCAGGGGATAACGCAGGAAAGAACATGAATT
AATTCTCATGTTTGACAGCTTATCATCGATTAGCTTTAATGCGGTAGTTTATCACAGTTAAATTGCTAAC
GCAGTCAGGCACCGTGTATGAAATCTAACAATGCGCTCATCGTCATCCTCGGCACCGTCACCCTGGATGC
TGTAGGCATAGGCTTGGTTATGCCGGTACTGCCGGGCCTCTTGCGGGATATTGTCCATTCCGACAGCATC
GCCAGTCACTATGGCGTGCTGCTAGCGCTATATGCGTTGATGCAATTTCTATGCGCACCCGTTCTCGGAG
CACTGTCCGACCGCTTTGGCCGCCGCCCAGTCCTGCTCGCTTCGCTACTTGGAGCCACTATCGACTACGC
GATCATGGCGACCACACCCGTCCTGTGGATTCTCTACGCCGGACGCATCGTGGCCGGCATCACCGGCGCC
ACAGGTGCGGTTGCTGGCGCCTATATCGCCGACATCACCGATGGGGAAGATCGGGCTCGCCACTTCGGGC
TCATGAGCGCTTGTTTCGGCGTGGGTATGGTGGCAGGCCCCGTGGCCGGGGGACTGTTGGGCGCCATCTC
CTTACATGCACCATTCCTTGCGGCGGCGGTGCTCAACGGCCTCAACCTACTACTGGGCTGCTTCCTAATG
CAGGAGTCGCATAAGGGAGAGCGCCGACCCATGCCCTTGAGAGCCTTCAACCCAGTCAGCTCCTTCCGGT
GGGCGCGGGGCATGACTATCGTCGCCGCACTTATGACTGTCTTCTTTATCATGCAACTCGTAGGACAGGT
GCCGGCAGCGCTCTGGGTCATTTTCGGCGAGGACCGCTTTCGCTGGAGCGCGACGATGATCGGCCTGTCG
CTTGCGGTATTCGGAATCTTGCACGCCCTCGCTCAAGCCTTCGTCACTGGTCCCGCCACCAAACGTTTCG
GCGAGAAGCAGGCCATTATCGCCGGCATGGCGGCCGACGCGCTGGGCTACGTCTTGCTGGCGTTCGCGAC
GCGAGGCTGGATGGCCTTCCCCATTATGATTCTTCTCGCTTCCGGCGGCATCGGGATGCCCGCGTTGCAG
GCCATGCTGTCCAGGCAGGTAGATGACGACCATCAGGGACAGCTTCAAGGATCGCTCGCGGCTCTTACCA
GCCTAACTTCGATCATTGGACCGCTGATCGTCACGGCGATTTATGCCGCCTCGGCGAGCACATGGAACGG
GTTGGCATGGATTGTAGGCGCCGCCCTATACCTTGTCTGCCTCCCCGCGTTGCGTCGCGGTGCATGGAGC
CGGGCCACCTCGACCTGAATGGAAGCCGGCGGCACCTCGCTAACGGATTCACCACTCCAAGAATTGGAGC
CAATCAATTCTTGCGGAGAACTGTGAATGCGCAAACCAACCCTTGACTCACCAGTCACAGAAAAGCATCT
TACGGATGGCATGACAGTAAGAGAATTATGCAGTGCTGCCATAACCATGAGTGATAACACTGCGGCCAAC
TTACTTCTGACAACGATCGGAGGACCGAAGGAGCTAACCGCTTTTTTGCACAACATGGGGGATCATGTAA
CTCGCCTTGATCGTTGGGAACCGGAGCTGAATGAAGCCATACCAAACGACGAGCGTGACACCACGATGCC
TGTAGCAATGGCAACAACGTTGCGCAAACTATTAACTGGCGAACTACTTACTCTAGCTTCCCGGCAACAA
TTAATAGACTGGATGGAGGCGGATAAAGTTGCAGGACCACTTCTGCGCTCGGCCCTTCCGGCTGGCTGGT
TTATTGCTGATAAATCTGGAGCCGGTGAGCGTGGGTCTCGCGGTATCATTGCAGCACTGGGGCCAGATGG
TAAGCCCTCCCGTATCGTAGTTATCTACACGACGGGGAGTCAGGCAACTATGGATGAACGAAATAGACAG
ATCGCTGAGATAGGTGCCTCACTGATTAAGCATTGGTAACTGTCAGACCAAGTTTACTCATATATACTTT
AGATTGATTTAAAACTTCATTTTTAATTTAAAAGGATCTAGGTGAAGATCCTTTTTGATAATCTCATGAC
CAAAATCCCTTAACGTGAGTTTTCGTTCCACTGAGCGTCAGACCCCGTAGAAAAGATCAAAGGATCTTCT
TGAGATCCTTTTTTTCTGCGCGTAATCTGCTGCTTGCAAACAAAAAAACCACCGCTACCAGCGGTGGTTT
GTTTGCCGGATCAAGAGCTACCAACTCTTTTTCCGAAGGTAACTGGCTTCAGCAGAGCGCAGATACCAAA
TACTGTTCTTCTAGTGTAGCCGTAGTTAGGCCACCACTTCAAGAACTCTGTAGCACCGCCTACATACCTC
GCTCTGCTAATCCTGTTACCAGTGGCTGCTGCCAGTGGCGATAAGTCGTGTCTTACCGGGTTGGACTCAA
GACGATAGTTACCGGATAAGGCGCAGCGGTCGGGCTGAACGGGGGGTTCGTGCACACAGCCCAGCTTGGA
GCGAACGACCTACACCGAACTGAGATACCTACAGCGTGAGCTATGAGAAAGCGCCACGCTTCCCGAAGGG
AGAAAGGCGGACAGGTATCCGGTAAGCGGCAGGGTCGGAACAGGAGAGCGCACGAGGGAGCTTCCAGGGG
GAAACGCCTGGTATCTTTATAGTCCTGTCGGGTTTCGCCACCTCTGACTTGAGCGTCGATTTTTGTGATG
CTCGTCAGGGGGGCGGAGCCTATGGAAAAACGCCAGCAACGCGGCCTTTTTACGGTTCCTGGCCTTTTGC
TGGCCTTTTGCTCACATCCAGCTTGGTAGCCTGAACGCTTGGTGTGGATCAGGGGAACCAGATGGCAGAC
GGAGTCGAGGTACGCGGAAAACGGATCAGGATCTACTTCCGCTACCAGGGCGAGCTGTGTAGGGAGTCCA
TACCAGGGGACGCAACGCCCGAGAATATAGCCAATGCCGAACAGCTGGCCGGCATCATCAACTACGAGAT
CAAGCAAGGAGTCTTCAGCTACAGCCGACACTTCCCGGACTCACCGCGGGTGAAAAGCAACACCTTGGGC
CATTACATCGACCTCTGGCTCGACATCAAACGCAACCAGATTGCCGCCAGCGGCTTCCGCGGCTACACCA
GCCGCGTGGAAACCCACATCCGACCTCGCTGGGGTGACAGCCAGGCCGACAGCATCGACCACCTGGATAT
TCAAGACTGGGTGCAGAACACGCTCATGCCCAAGCTGCACAACAAGACGGTGCGAGAGATCGTCAGCAAC
CTGCGGCAGATCTTCCGGCTGTATCGAACTCGGAACCGGAGCGCGCACGACCCAACAGACGGCATCGTGA
TCACTCTTCCGGATGCGGATGACCCAGACCCATTCACTCGTGAGGAAATCGACCTCATCCTCGGTACTGA
AACCGCGCGCATCGGTGAGCTGAACCTGGCGGAGTTCATGATCTGGAGCGGCCCCCGCGTCAGCGAGGCC
ATAGCTCTGGCCTGGGAAGATGTCGATTTGGACACGGGGACCGTGGTTTTCCGCCGCGCTCGTGTACGCA
GCCAGTACAAGGTCACCAAGACTCGCCGATCGACGAGGAAGGTCCAGCTACTGGCCCCGGCGCTGCGCGC
ACTCCAGCAGCAGGCCAAGCTAACCAGACGCCTTCCGCCCGTACAGATCGAGGTGATAGACCGCGACAAC
CGGACCAGAAAGCCTCAACGGGTACGCTTCGTGTTCCACAACAGTGCTAGCGGGGCGGCGTACTCCACGT
CGGATACGCTGCGCAACGGCTGGTGGCATGGCCACCTCAGGAATGCGGGCGTCCGCTCGCGTGGTCCCAA
TCAGTGCCGCCACACCTTCGCCAGCCAGATGCTCAGCAGCGGCATCGCCACTCCCGAATGGATCGCGGAC
CAGATGGGGCACACCTCGACGGCGATGATCTTCAAGCATTACGCCAAGTGGATCAGCAAGGACGGCCCCG
ACATCGTAGGTCTGCTGAATCAGGCGCTGAAACTTTCCTGAAGCAACGAAAAAGGTTAAGGTATACTTTC
CGCTGCATAACCCTGCTTCGGGGTCATTATAGCGATTTTTTCGGTATATCCATCCTTTTTCGCACGATAT
ACAGGATTTTGCCAAAGGGTTCGTGTAGACTTTCCTTGGTGTATCCAACGGCGTCAGCCGGGCAGGATAG
GTGAAGTAGGCCCACCCGCGAGCGGGTGTTCCTTCTTCACTGTCCCTTATTCGCACCTGGCGGTGCTCAA
CGGGAATCCTGCTCTGCGAGGCTGGCCGATAAGCTCTAGCATGTTCTTTCCTGCGTTATCCCCTGATTCT
GTGGATAACCGTATTACCGCCTTTGAGTGAGCTGATACCGCTCGCCGCAGCCGAACGACCGAGCGCAGCG
AGTCAGTGAGCGAGGAAGCGGAAGAGCGCCCAATACGCAAACCGCCTCTCCCCGCGCGTTGGCCGATTCA
TTAATGCAGCGAATTGGGGATCTTGAAGTACCTATTCCGAAGTTCCTATTCTCTAGAAAGTATAGGAACT
TCAGAGCGCTTTTGAAGCTGATGTGCTTAAAAACTTACTCAATGGAATTAGCTTTATGCTTGTAAACCGT
TTTGTGAAAAAATTTTTAAAATAAAAAAGGGGACCTCTAGGGTCCCCAATTAATTAGTAATATAATCTAT
TAAAGGTCATTCAAAAGGTCATCCACCGGCGCGCGTAATACGACTCACTATAGGGCGAATTGGGTACCGG
GCCCCCCCTCGAGGTCGACGGTATCGATAAGCTTATGTCAACTGGGTTCGTGCGAGCTCATCGATGCATT
TAATCTTTCTGCGAATTGAGATGACGCCACTGGCTGGGCGTCATCCCGGTTTCCCGGGTAAACACCACCG
AAAAATAGTTACTATCTTCAAAGCCACATTCGGTCGAAATATCACTGATTAACAGGCGGCTATGCTGGAG
AAGATATTGCGCATGACACACTCTGACCTGTCGCAGATATTGATTGATGGTCATTCCAGTCTGCTGGCGA
AATTGCTGACGCAAAACGCGCTCACTGCACGATGCCTCATCACAAAATTTATCCAGCGCAAAGGGACTTT
TCAGGCTAGCCGCCAGCCGGGTAATCAGCTTATCCAGCAACGTTTCGCTGGATGTTGGCGGCAACGAATC
ACTGGTGTAACGATGGCGATTCAGCAACATCACCAACTGCCCGAACAGCAACTCAGCCATTTCGTTAGCA
AACGGCACATGCTGACTACTTTCATGCTCAAGCTGACCGATAACCTGCCGCGCCTGCGCCATCCCCATGC
TACCTAAGCGCCAGTGTGGTTGCCCTGCGCTGGCGTTAAATCCCGGAATCGCCCCCTGCCAGTCAAGATT
CAGCTTCAGACGCTCCGGGCAATAAATAATATTCTGCAAAACCAGATCGTTAACGGAAGCGTAGGAGTGT
TTATCGTCAGCATGAATGTAAAAGAGATCGCCACGGGTAATGCGATAAGGGCGATCGTTGAGTACATGCA
GGCCATTACCGCGCCAGACAATCACCAGCTCACAAAAATCATGTGTATGTTCAGCAAAGACATCTTGCGG
ATAACGGTCAGCCACAGCGACTGCCTGCTGGTCGCTGGCAAAAAAATCATCTTTGAGAAGTTTTAACTGA
TGCGCCACCGTGGCTACCTCGGCCAGAGAACGAAGTTGATTATTCGCAATATGGCGTACAAATACGTTGA
GAAGATTCGCGTTATTGCAGAAAGCCATCCCGTCCCTGGCGAATATCACGCGGTGACCAGTTAAACTCTC
GGCGAAAAAGCGTCGAAAAGTGGTTACTGTCGCTGAATCCACAGCGATAGGCGATGTCAGTAACGCTGGC
CTCGCTGTGGCGTAGCAGATGTCGGGCTTTCATCAGTCGCAGGCGGTTCAGGTATCGCTGAGGCGTCAGT
CCCGTTTGCTGCTTAAGCTGCCGATGTAGCGTACGCAGTGAAAGAGAAAATTGATCCGCCACGGCATCCC
AATTCACCTCATCGGCAAAATGGTCCTCCAGCCAGGCCAGAAGCAAGTTGAGACGTGATGCGCTGTTTTC
CAGGTTCTCCTGCAAACTGCTTTTACGCAGCAAGAGCAGTAATTGCATAAACAAGATCTCGCGACTGGCG
GTCGAGGGTAAATCATTTTCCCCTTCCTGCTGTTCCATCTGTGCAACCAGCTGTCGCACCTGCTGCAATA
CGCTGTGGTTAACGCGCCAGTGAGACGGATACTGCCCATCCAGCTCTTGTGGCAGCAACTGATCCAGCCC
GGCGAGAAACTGAAATCGATCCGGCGAGCGATACAGCACATTGGTCAGACACAGATTATCGGTATGTTCA
TACAGATGCCGATCATGATCGCGTACGAAACAGACCGTGCCACCGGTGATGGTATAGGGCTGCCCATTAA
ACACATGAATACCCGTGCCATGTTCGACAATCACAATTTCATGAAAATCATGATGATGTTCAGGAAAATC
CGCCTGCGGGAGCCGGGGTTCTATCGCCACGGACGCGTTACCAGACGGAAAAAAATCCACACTATGTAAT
ACGGTCATACTGGCCTCCTGATGTCGTCAACACGGCGAAATAGTAATCACGAGGTCAGGTTCTTACCTT
